Addgene plasmid #197024: pCBh_3x Flag-NLS-OsCas12f1-NLS_pA_phU6_gRNA scaffold-spacer_pCMV_mCherry_pA
Purpose: Vector encoding a human codon-optimized OsCas12f1 driven by CBh promoter, guide RNAs compatible with OsCas12f1 driven by hU6, and mCherry driven by CMV promoter
Depositing lab: Xiangfeng Kong. Publication: Engineered CRISPR-OsCas12f1 and RhCas12f1 with robust activities and expanded target range for genome editing. Kong X, Zhang H, Li G, Wang Z, Kong X, Wang L, Xue M, Zhang W, Wang Y, Lin J, Zhou J, Shen X, Wei Y, Zhong N, Bai W, Yuan Y, Shi L, Zhou Y, Yang H. Nat Commun. 2023 Apr 11;14(1):2046. doi: 10.1038/s41467-023-37829-7. PubMed 37041195.
Backbone
  Vector backbone: piggyBac-CBh
  Vector type: Mammalian Expression
Growth in bacteria
  Bacterial resistance: Ampicillin, 100 μg/mL
  Growth temperature: 37°C
  Growth strain: DH5alpha
  Copy number: High Copy
Gene/Insert
  Gene/Insert name: humanized OsCas12f1
  Species: Synthetic
  Promoter: CBh, CMV, hU6
  Cloning method: Gibson Cloning
Terms and licenses: Academic/Nonprofit Terms; Industry Terms: Not Available to Industry
How to cite: pCBh_3x Flag-NLS-OsCas12f1-NLS_pA_phU6_gRNA scaffold-spacer_pCMV_mCherry_pA was a gift from Xiangfeng Kong (Addgene plasmid # 197024 ; http://n2t.net/addgene:197024 ; RRID:Addgene_197024)
