[The description below was written by a language model from this plasmid's Addgene catalogue record and pLannotate feature annotations shown in this document.]
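Description:
pCBh_3x Flag-NLS-OsCas12f1-NLS_pA_phU6_gRNA scaffold-spacer_pCMV_mCherry_pA is an all-in-one mammalian expression plasmid for genome editing with the compact type V CRISPR nuclease OsCas12f1. It is catalogued on a piggyBac-CBh backbone, although the feature table (generated from a roughly 7.1 kb sequence labelled a partial NGS result) does not annotate any transposon terminal repeats, so whether functional piggyBac ends are present cannot be confirmed from the record. Propagation in E. coli relies on a high-copy ColE1/pUC-type origin and a β-lactamase gene conferring ampicillin resistance.

The plasmid carries three independent expression units in the same orientation. In the first, the CBh promoter, seen in the annotation as a shortened CMV enhancer followed by a chicken β-actin/minute virus of mice hybrid intron, drives a human codon-optimized synthetic OsCas12f1 coding sequence. According to the construct name this is fused to an N-terminal 3xFlag tag and flanked by nuclear localization signals. The nuclease ORF and the tag are not annotated, but a nucleoplasmin bipartite NLS is detected at the C-terminal end just before a bGH polyadenylation signal. The second unit uses the human U6 RNA polymerase III promoter to transcribe a guide RNA arranged as scaffold followed by spacer, the layout used by Cas12f-family enzymes. The record does not state whether the spacer position holds a placeholder or a specific target sequence. The third unit places mCherry under the CMV enhancer/promoter with its own bGH poly(A), giving a red fluorescent marker for identifying or sorting transfected cells.

Delivering nuclease, guide and reporter from a single plasmid makes this construct suited to testing OsCas12f1 editing activity and target range in cultured mammalian cells.
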