Features (pLannotate 1.2.2; 12 found; start..end, strand, type, name):
    396..681     +  enhancer       CMV enhancer: human cytomegalovirus immediate early enhancer; contains an 18-bp deletion relative to the standard CMV enhancer
    961..1188    +  intron         hybrid intron: hybrid between chicken β-actin (CBA) and minute virus of mice (MMV) introns (Gray et al., 2011)
   2598..2641    +  CDS            nucleoplasmin NLS (fragment): bipartite nuclear localization signal from nucleoplasmin
   2679..2790    +  polyA_signal   bGH poly(A) signal: bovine growth hormone polyadenylation signal
   2887..3127    +  promoter       U6 promoter: RNA polymerase III promoter for human U6 snRNA
   3756..4059    +  enhancer       CMV enhancer: human cytomegalovirus immediate early enhancer
   4060..4263    +  promoter       CMV promoter: human cytomegalovirus (CMV) immediate early promoter
   4292..5001    +  CDS            mCherry (fragment): monomeric derivative of DsRed fluorescent protein (Shaner et al., 2004) mammalian codon-optimized
   5019..5130    +  polyA_signal   bGH poly(A) signal: bovine growth hormone polyadenylation signal
   5270..5374    +  promoter       AmpR promoter: bla
   5375..6235    +  CDS            AmpR: β-lactamase; bla; confers resistance to ampicillin, carbenicillin, and related antibiotics
   6406..6994    +  rep_origin     ori: high-copy-number ColE1/pMB1/pBR322/pUC origin of replication
>Addgene plasmid #197024 | pCBh_3x Flag-NLS-OsCas12f1-NLS_pA_phU6_gRNA scaffold-spacer_pCMV_mCherry_pA | addgene full sequence | sequence record 388957 | Addgene Partial NGS Result
TATCCCCTGATTCTCTCGAGTTAACCCTAGAAAGATAATCATATTGTGACGTACGTTAAAGATAATCATG
CGTAAAATTGACGCATGTGTTTTATCGATCTGTATATCGAGGTTTATTTATTAATTTGAATAGATATTAA
GTTTTATTATATTTACACTTACATACTAATAATAAATTCAACAAACAATTTATTTATGTTTATTTATTTA
TTAAAAAAAAACAAAAACTCAAAATTTCTTCTATAAAGTAACAAAACTTTTAAACATTCTCTCTTTTACA
AAAATAAACTTATTTTGTACTTTAAAAACAGTCATGTTGTATTATAAAATAAGTAATTAGCTTAACTTAT
ACATAATAGAAACAAATTATACTTATTAATTAATCTAGAGGTACCCGTTACATAACTTACGGTAAATGGC
CCGCCTGGCTGACCGCCCAACGACCCCCGCCCATTGACGTCAATAGTAACGCCAATAGGGACTTTCCATT
GACGTCAATGGGTGGAGTATTTACGGTAAACTGCCCACTTGGCAGTACATCAAGTGTATCATATGCCAAG
TACGCCCCCTATTGACGTCAATGACGGTAAATGGCCCGCCTGGCATTGTGCCCAGTACATGACCTTATGG
GACTTTCCTACTTGGCAGTACATCTACGTATTAGTCATCGCTATTACCATGGTCGAGGTGAGCCCCACGT
TCTGCTTCACTCTCCCCATCTCCCCCCCCTCCCCACCCCCAATTTTGTATTTATTTATTTTTTAATTATT
TTGTGCAGCGATGGGGGCGGGGGGGGGGGGGGGGCGCGCGCCRGGSGGGGSGGGGGGGGGSGGGGGGSGG
GGSGGGGSGRGGSGGRGRGGKGCGGCGGCAGCCAATCAGAGCGGCGCGCTCCGAAAGTTTCCTTTTATGG
CGAGGCGGCGGCGGCGGCGGCCCTATAAAAAGCGAAGCGCGCGGCGGGCGGGAGTCGCTGCGCGCTGCCT
TCGCCCCGTGCCCCGCTCCGCCGCCGCCTCGCGCCGCCCGCCCCGGCTCTGACTGACCGCGTTACTCCCA
CAGGTGAGCGGGCGGGACGGCCCTTCTCCTCCGGGCTGTAATTAGCTGAGCAAGAGGTAAGGGTTTAAGG
GATGGTTGGTTGGTGGGGTATTAATGTTTAATTACCTGGAGCACCTGCCTGAAATCACTTTTTTTCAGGT
TGGACCGGTGCCACCATGGACTATAAGGACCACGACGGAGACTACAAGGATCATGATATTGATTACAAAG
ACGATGACGATAAGATGCCTAAGAAGAAGAGAAAGGTGATGGGAAAGGGCGTGCTGGCCAAGGTGATGAA
ATACGAGCTGAGATACCTGGATGGTTGTGGCGACTTCAGCAATATGCAGGAGCAGGTGTGGGCCCTGCAG
CGGCAGACACGGGAAATCCTGAACAGATCCATCCAAATCGCCTTCCAATGGGACTGCGCCAACAGCGAGC
ACCACAGAAAGACCGGCGAGTACCTGGACCTGAAAACGGAAACCGGCTACAAGAGACTGGATGGCCACAT
CTACAACTGCCTGAAGGGCCAGTACGAGGACATGGCCACATCTAACCTGAACGCCACCATCCAGAAGGCT
TGGAAGAAGTATAACTCCAGCAAGAAGGAAATCCTGAGGGGCAGCATGAGCATCCCCAGCTACAAGATGA
ACCAGCCTCTGACACTGGACAAGAATACCGTGAAACTGTCTGAGGGCGAGCGGAACCCAATCGTGACCCT
GACACTGTTTAGCGACAAGTTCAAGCGGGCCCAGGGCGTGTCCAACGTGAAGTTTAGCATGCCTCTGCAC
GACGGCACCCAGAGAGCCATCTTCGCCAACCTGATGAACGGCACCTACCAGCTGGGAGAGTGCCAGCTGG
TGTACAAACGGCCTAAGTGGTTCCTGTTCGTGACATACAAGTTCCCCCCCGTGGAACATCCTCTCGATCC
TGACAAGATTCTGGGCGTCGACATGGGCGAGGCCTGCGCGCTTTATGCCTCTACATTCGGCGAGCACGGC
TACCTGAAGATCGATGGAGGCGAGATTACAAAGTACGCCAAGAAGATGGAAGCTAGAATCCGGAGCATGC
AGAAGCAGGCTGCTCACTGTGGCGAAGGCAGAATCGGGCACGGCACCAAAACAAGAGTGTCTGTGGTGTA
CCAGGCCAAGGACAAGGTGGCCAGATTCAGAGATACCATCAACCACAGATACTCTAAGGCCCTGATCGAC
TACGCCCTGAAGAACCAGTGTGGCACCATCCAGATGGAAGATCTGACCGGCATCAAGGAAGATACAGGAT
TTCCAAAGTTCCTGAGACATTGGACCTACTACGACCTGCAGAGCAAGATCGAGGCTAAGGCCGCCGAGCA
CGGCATCCAAGTTGTCAAGATCAACCCTAGACACACCAGCCAGCGCTGCAGCAGATGTGGACACATCGAC
AAAGCCAATAGAACCAGCCAAGCTGATTTCTGCTGCACCAAGTGCGGCTTCAGCGCCAATGCCGACTTTA
ATGCCAGCCAGAACATCAGCATCAGAAACATCGACAAGATTATCGCCAAGGCTATCGGCGCCAACCGGAA
GCAGACCAAAAGGCCGGCGGCCACGAAGAAGGCCGGCCAGGCAAAGAAGAAGAAGTAAGAATTCCTAGAG
CTCGCTGATCAGCCTCGACTGTGCCTTCTAGTTGCCAGCCATCTGTTGTTTGCCCCTCCCCCGTGCCTTC
CTTGACCCTGGAAGGTGCCACTCCCACTGTCCTTTCCTAATAAAATGAGGAAATTGCATCGCATTGTCTG
AGTAGGTGTCATTCTATTCTGGGGGGTGGGGTGGGGCAGGACAGCAAGGGGGAGGATTGGGAAGAGAATA
GCAGGCATGCTGGGGAGAGGGCCTATTTCCCATGATTCCTTCATATTTGCATATACGATACAAGGCTGTT
AGAGAGATAATTGGAATTAATTTGACTGTAAACACAAAGATATTAGTACAAAATACGTGACGTAGAAAGT
AATAATTTCTTGGGTAGTTTGCAGTTTTAAAATTATGTTTTAAAATGGACTATCATATGCTTACCGTAAC
TTGAAAGTATTTCGATTTCTTGGCTTTATATATCTTGTGGAAAGGACGAAACACCGAGGGACGACTTCCC
GTCCCAAAATCGAGACAGTAGCCGTAAAACTTTGAGTTTCAGAGTGGGCGACACACTCGAAAAGGTTAAG
ATATGCACATAGTAATCCGTGCATGAGCCGCGAAAGCGGCTTGAAGGCCATTACAGTAGGAGCATACTTT
TATTTTTTTGCGGCCGCGTCGACGGCGCGCCCTAGACGAAGCAGCTCCAGCCTACACAATCGCTCAAGAC
GTGTAATGCTTTTATTATATATTAGTCACGATATCTATAACAAGAAAATATATATATAATAAGTTATCAC
GTAAGTAGAACATGAAATAACAATATAATTATCGTATGAGTTAAATCTTAAAAGTCACGTAAAAGATAAT
CATGCGTCATTTTGACTCACGCGGTCGTTATAGTTCAAAATCAGTGACACTTACCGCATTGACAAGCACG
CCTCACGGGAGCTCCAAGCGGCGACTGAGATGTCCTAAATGCACAGCGACGGATTCGCGCTATTTAGAAA
GAGAGAGCAATATTTCAAGAATGCATGCGTCAATTTTACGCAGACTATCTTTCTAGGGTTAAGGCAACGC
GGCCTTTTTACGGTTCCTGGCCTTTTGCTGGCCTTTTGCTCTAGACGTTACATAACTTACGGTAAATGGC
CCGCCTGGCTGACCGCCCAACGACCCCCGCCCATTGACGTCAATAATGACGTATGTTCCCATAGTAACGC
CAATAGGGACTTTCCATTGACGTCAATGGGTGGAGTATTTACGGTAAACTGCCCACTTGGCAGTACATCA
AGTGTATCATATGCCAAGTACGCCCCCTATTGACGTCAATGACGGTAAATGGCCCGCCTGGCATTATGCC
CAGTACATGACCTTATGGGACTTTCCTACTTGGCAGTACATCTACGTATTAGTCATCGCTATTACCATGG
TGATGCGGTTTTGGCAGTACATCAATGGGCGTGGATAGCGGTTTGACTCACGGGGATTTCCAAGTCTCCA
CCCCATTGACGTCAATGGGAGTTTGTTTTGGCACCAAAATCAACGGGACTTTCCAAAATGTCGTAACAAC
TCCGCCCCATTGACGCAAATGGGCGGTAGGCGTGTACGGTGGGAGGTCTATATAAGCAGAGCTGGTTTAG
TGAACCGTCAGATCCGCTAGCATGGTGAGCAAGGGCGAGGAGGATAACATGGCCATCATCAAGGAGTTCA
TGCGCTTCAAGGTGCACATGGAGGGCTCCGTGAACGGCCACGAGTTCGAGATCGAGGGCGAGGGCGAGGG
CCGCCCCTACGAGGGCACCCAGACCGCCAAGCTGAAGGTGACCAAGGGTGGCCCCCTGCCCTTCGCCTGG
GACATCCTGTCCCCTCAGTTCATGTACGGCTCCAAGGCCTACGTGAAGCACCCCGCCGACATCCCCGACT
ACTTGAAGCTGTCCTTCCCCGAGGGCTTCAAGTGGGAGCGCGTGATGAACTTCGATGACGGCGGCGTGGT
GACCGTGACCCAGGACTCCTCCCTGCAGGACGGCGAGTTCATCTACAAGGTGAAGCTGCGCGGCACCAAC
TTCCCCTCCGACGGCCCCGTAATGCAGAAGAAAACCATGGGCTGGGAGGCCTCCTCCGAGCGGATGTACC
CCGAGGACGGCGCCCTGAAGGGCGAGATCAAGCAGAGGCTGAAGCTGAAGGACGGCGGCCACTACGACGC
TGAGGTCAAGACCACCTACAAGGCCAAGAAGCCCGTGCAGCTGCCCGGCGCCTACAACGTCAACATCAAG
TTGGACATCACCTCCCACAACGAGGACTACACCATCGTGGAACAGTACGAACGCGCCGAGGGCCGCCACT
CCACCGGCGGCATGGACGAGCTGTACAAGTAACTCTTGGCCCGGATCCCTGTGCCTTCTAGTTGCCAGCC
ATCTGTTGTTTGCCCCTCCCCCGTGCCTTCCTTGACCCTGGAAGGTGCCACTCCCACTGTCCTTTCCTAA
TAAAATGAGGAAATTGCATCGCATTGTCTGAGTAGGTGTCATTCTATTCTGGGGGGTGGGGTGGGGCAGG
ACAGCAAGGGGGAGGATTGGGAAAACAATAGCAGGCATGCTGGGGATGCGGTGGGCTCTATGGGGATCCG
CACTTTTCGGGGAAATGTGCGCGGAACCCCTATTTGTTTATTTTTCTAAATACATTCAAATATGTATCCG
CTCATGAGACAATAACCCTGATAAATGCTTCAATAATATTGAAAAAGGAAGAGTATGAGTATTCAACATT
TCCGTGTCGCCCTTATTCCCTTTTTTGCGGCATTTTGCCTTCCTGTTTTTGCTCACCCAGAAACGCTGGT
GAAAGTAAAAGATGCTGAAGATCAGTTGGGTGCACGAGTGGGTTACATCGAACTGGATCTCAACAGCGGT
AAGATCCTTGAGAGTTTTCGCCCCGAAGAACGTTTTCCAATGATGAGCACTTTTAAAGTTCTGCTATGTG
GCGCGGTATTATCCCGTATTGACGCCGGGCAAGAGCAACTCGGTCGCCGCATACACTATTCTCAGAATGA
CTTGGTTGAGTACTCACCAGTCACAGAAAAGCATCTTACGGATGGCATGACAGTAAGAGAATTATGCAGT
GCTGCCATAACCATGAGTGATAACACTGCGGCCAACTTACTTCTGACAACGATCGGAGGACCGAAGGAGC
TAACCGCTTTTTTGCACAACATGGGGGATCATGTAACTCGCCTTGATCGTTGGGAACCGGAGCTGAATGA
AGCCATACCAAACGACGAGCGTGACACCACGATGCCTGTAGCAATGGCAACAACGTTGCGCAAACTATTA
ACTGGCGAACTACTTACTCTAGCTTCCCGGCAACAATTAATAGACTGGATGGAGGCGGATAAAGTTGCAG
GACCACTTCTGCGCTCGGCCCTTCCGGCTGGCTGGTTTATTGCTGATAAATCTGGAGCCGGTGAGCGTGG
GTCTCGCGGTATCATTGCAGCACTGGGGCCAGATGGTAAGCCCTCCCGTATCGTAGTTATCTACACGACG
GGGAGTCAGGCAACTATGGATGAACGAAATAGACAGATCGCTGAGATAGGTGCCTCACTGATTAAGCATT
GGTAACTGTCAGACCAAGTTTACTCATATATACTTTAGATTGATTTAAAACTTCATTTTTAATTTAAAAG
GATCTAGGTGAAGATCCTTTTTGATAATCTCATGACCAAAATCCCTTAACGTGAGTTTTCGTTCCACTGA
GCGTCAGACCCCGTAGAAAAGATCAAAGGATCTTCTTGAGATCCTTTTTTTCTGCGCGTAATCTACTGCT
TGCAAACAAAAAAACCACCGCTACCAGCGGTGGTTTGTTTGCCGGATCAAGAGCTACCAACTCTTTTTCC
GAAGGTAACTGGCTTCAGCAGAGCGCAGATACCAAATACTGTTCTTCTAGTGTAGCCGTAGTTAGGCCAC
CACTTCAAGAACTCTGTAGCACCGCCTACATACCTCGCTCTGCTAATCCTGTTACCAGTGGCTGCTGCCA
GTGGCGATAAGTCGTGTCTTACCGGGTTGGACTCAAGACGATAGTTACCGGATAAGGCGCAGCGGTCGGG
CTGAACGGGGGGTTCGTGCACACAGCCCAGCTTGGAGCGAACGACCTACACCGAACTGAGATACCTACAG
CGTGAGCTATGAGAAAGCGCCACGCTTCCCGAAGGGAGAAAGGCGGACAGGTATCCGGTAAGCGGCAGGG
TCGGAACAGGAGAGCGCACGAGGGAGCTTCCAGGGGGAAACGCCTGGTATCTTTATAGTCCTGTCGGGTT
TCGCCACCTCTGACTTGAGCGTCGATTTTTGTGATGCTCGTCAGGGGGGCGGAGCCTATGGAAAAACGCC
AGCAACGCGGCCTTTTTACGGTTCCTGGCCTTTTGCTGGCCTTTTGCTCACATGTTCTTTCCTGCGT
